>Addgene plasmid #37738 | pUASP YFP Rab32 WT | addgene partial sequence | sequence record 55821 | EGFP-C 5'-CATGGTCCTGCTGGAGTTCGTG-3'
CTGTACAAGTCCGGGACTCAGATCTCGAGCTCAAGCTTCGAATTCTGCAGTCGACGGTACCGCGGGCCCG
GGATCATCAACAAGTTTGTACAAAAAAGCAGGCTTAATGACACTAAGATCCAAAGCCATCATGACATCCA
CCAGCGATAAGCGCGAGCATCTGTACAAGATTCTAGTCATTGGTGAACTGGGCACCGGCAAGACGTCCTT
CATTAAGCGCTATGTGCACCAGTTCTTCAGCCAGAACTACAGGGCCACCATCGGCGTGGACTTCGCCCTG
AAAGTGCTGCAGTGGGACGCCAATACGATAGTGCGCCTCCAGCTGTGGGATATCGCCGGTCAGGAGAGGT
TTGGCAACATGACCCGTGTCTACTACAAGGAGGCGGTGGGCGCGTTCATCGTTTTTGATGTGACTCGCAG
TGGGACTTTCGATTGCGTGAGCAAGTGGAAGGAAGATCTAGACTCCAAGGTGCAGCTGCCGGACGGCAGT
CCCATTCCGTGCATCCTGCTGGCCAATAAATGCGACCAGGAAAAGCAGGGCATCATAACGCAGCCCGAGA
AGATGGATGAGTATGTGAGGGAGAACGGATTTGCCGGTTGGTTTGAGACATCCGCCAAGGAGAATATCAA
CATCGATGAGGCAGCTCGTGCCCTCGTGAATAAGATACTCATCAACGATAAGCTGATATCTGCCGATCTG
GCCGATGGCGACAAGTTCAACTTGAGCGCGGCCGATGCAACCGGATCGGATGCCAAGAACAAGTGTTCCT
GCTGAAACCCAGCTTTCTTGTACAAAGTGGGTTGATGATCCTCTAGAGTCGACCTCGAAACGTTAACGTT
AACGTAACGTTAACTCGAGGGAGCTTTGATAACATTATACCTAAACCCATGGTTCAAGA
