[The description below was written by a language model from this plasmid's Addgene catalogue record.]
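Description:
pUASP YFP Rab32 WT is a Drosophila expression plasmid built on the pUASP backbone (listed as about 9.9 kb without the insert) and carrying the wild-type coding sequence of the D. melanogaster small GTPase Rab32 (CG8024, also known as lightoid/ltd or Rab-RP1). It is propagated in E. coli under ampicillin selection. The record does not state the bacterial origin of replication or copy number, and no feature table is provided, so any fly transformation marker or transposon ends on the backbone cannot be confirmed from the record.

The Rab32 open reading frame was introduced by Gateway recombination downstream of a YFP tag supplied by the backbone, giving an N-terminal YFP–Rab32 fusion. N-terminal tagging is the usual choice for Rab proteins because it leaves the C-terminus free; in Rabs this region typically carries the prenylation motif needed for membrane association. The promoter field is recorded as "GAL4", which in a UAS-type vector means expression is GAL4-responsive: upstream activating sequences drive transcription only when the yeast GAL4 activator is present. Combining the construct with different GAL4 driver lines therefore allows tissue- or stage-specific expression. pUASP-type vectors are generally designed to permit expression in the female germline as well as in somatic tissues.

The "WT" label and the associated publication on the Drosophila Rab family indicate that this plasmid belongs to a systematic collection of tagged Rab constructs. It is suited to visualising the subcellular localisation of Rab32 and studying its role in membrane trafficking in vivo.
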