Addgene plasmid #37738: pUASP YFP Rab32 WT
Depositing lab: Matthew Scott. Depositing organization: Stanford University. Publication: Thirty-one flavors of Drosophila rab proteins. Zhang J, Schulze KL, Hiesinger PR, Suyama K, Wang S, Fish M, Acar M, Hoskins RA, Bellen HJ, Scott MP. Genetics. 2007 Jun;176(2):1307-22. Epub 2007 Apr 3. 10.1534/genetics.106.066761 PubMed 17409086.
Backbone
  Vector backbone: pUASP
  Backbone size w/o insert (bp): 9939
  Vector type: Insect Expression ; Drosophila
Growth in bacteria
  Bacterial resistance: Ampicillin, 100 μg/mL
  Growth temperature: 37°C
  Growth strain: Top10
  Copy number: Unknown
Gene/Insert
  Gene/Insert name: Rab32
  Species: D. melanogaster (fly)
  Entrez Gene: Rab32 (a.k.a. Dmel_CG8024, 24652026, 24652028, A1Z7S1, CG8024, DRABR1, DmRab32, Dmel\CG8024, DrabRP1, Ltd, RAB-RP1, RAB7L, Rab-RP1, Rab-RP1/CG8024, Rab-r1, Rab32/RP1, Rab7L1, RabRP1, anon-WO0118547.106, beck, ltd, rab32)
  Promoter: GAL4
  Tag / fusion protein: YFP (N terminal on backbone)
  Cloning method: Gateway Cloning
  Sequencing primers: 5′ EGFP-C; 3′ pUASp-3 5'-AGGTTTAACCAGGGGATGCT
Terms and licenses: Academic/Nonprofit Terms; Industry Terms: Not Available to Industry
How to cite: pUASP YFP Rab32 WT was a gift from Matthew Scott (Addgene plasmid # 37738 ; http://n2t.net/addgene:37738 ; RRID:Addgene_37738)
